>Addgene plasmid #174767 | pZA54 | addgene full sequence | sequence record 344659 | Addgene NGS Result
GTGGCTCTTCAGTGGACGAAAGGGCCTCGTGATACGCCTATTTTTATAGGTTAATGTCATGATAATAATG
GTTTCTTAGACGTCAGGTGGCACTTTTCGGGGAAATGTGCGCGGAACCCCTATTTGTTTATTTTTCTAAA
TACATTCAAATATGTATCCGCTCATGAGACAATAACCCTGATAAATGCTTCAATAATATTGAAAAAGGAA
GAGTATGCGCTCACGCAACTGGTCCAGAACCTTGACCGAACGCAGCGGTGGTAACGGCGCAGTGGCGGTT
TTCATGGCTTGTTATGACTGTTTTTTTTTGGGGTACAGTCTATGCCTCGGGCATCCAAGCAGCAAGCGCG
TTACGCCGTGGGTCGATGTTTGATGTTATGGAGCAGCAACGATGTTACGCAGCAGGGCAGTCGCCCTAAA
ACAAAGTTAAACATCATGAGGGAAGCGGTGATCGCCGAAGTATCGACTCAACTATCAGAGGTAGTTGGCG
TCATCGAGCGCCATCTCGAACCGACGTTGCTGGCCGTACATTTGTACGGCTCCGCAGTGGATGGCGGCCT
GAAGCCACACAGCGATATTGATTTGCTGGTTACGGTGACCGTAAGGCTTGATGAAACAACGCGGCGAGCT
TTGATCAACGACCTTTTGGAAACTTCGGCTTCCCCTGGAGAGAGCGAGATTCTCCGCGCTGTAGAAGTCA
CCATTGTTGTGCACGACGACATCATTCCGTGGCGTTATCCAGCTAAGCGCGAACTGCAATTTGGAGAATG
GCAGCGCAATGACATTCTTGCAGGTATCTTCGAGCCAGCCACGATCGACATTGATCTGGCTATCTTGCTG
ACAAAAGCAAGAGAACATAGCGTTGCCTTGGTAGGTCCAGCGGCGGAGGAACTCTTTGATCCGGTTCCTG
AACAGGATCTATTTGAGGCGCTAAATGAAACCTTAACGCTATGGAACTCGCCGCCCGACTGGGCTGGCGA
TGAGCGAAATGTAGTGCTTACGTTGTCCCGCATTTGGTACAGCGCAGTAACCGGCAAAATCGCGCCGAAG
GATGTCGCTGCCGACTGGGCAATGGAGCGCCTGCCGGCCCAGTATCAGCCCGTCATACTTGAAGCTAGAC
AGGCTTATCTTGGACAAGAAGAAGATCGCTTGGCCTCGCGCGCAGATCAGTTGGAAGAATTTGTCCATTA
CGTAAAAGGCGAGATCACCAAGGTAGTCGGCAAATAACTGTCAGACCAAGTTTACTCATATATACTTTAG
ATTGATTTAAAACTTCATTTTTAATTTAAAAGGATCTAGGTGAAGATCCTTTTTGATAATCTCATGACCA
AAATCCCTTAACGTGAGTTTTCGTTCCACTGAGCGTCAGACCCCGTAGAAAAGATCAAAGGATCTTCTTG
AGATCCTTTTTTTCTGCGCGTAATCTGCTGCTTGCAAACAAAAAAACCACCGCTACCAGCGGTGGTTTGT
TTGCCGGATCAAGAGCTACCAACTCTTTTTCCGAAGGTAACTGGCTTCAGCAGAGCGCAGATACCAAATA
CTGTTCTTCTAGTGTAGCCGTAGTTAGGCCACCACTTCAAGAACTCTGTAGCACCGCCTACATACCTCGC
TCTGCTAATCCTGTTACCAGTGGCTGCTGCCAGTGGCGATAAGTCGTGTCTTACCGGGTTGGACTCAAGA
CGATAGTTACCGGATAAGGCGCAGCGGTCGGGCTGAACGGGGGGTTCGTGCACACAGCCCAGCTTGGAGC
GAACGACCTACACCGAACTGAGATACCTACAGCGTGAGCTATGAGAAAGCGCCACGCTTCCCGAAGGGAG
AAAGGCGGACAGGTATCCGGTAAGCGGCAGGGTCGGAACAGGAGAGCGCACGAGGGAGCTTCCAGGGGGA
AACGCCTGGTATCTTTATAGTCCTGTCGGGTTTCGCCACCTCTGACTTGAGCGTCGATTTTTGTGATGCT
CGTCAGGGGGGCGGAGCCTATGGAAAAACGCCAGCAACGCGGCCTTTTTACGGTTCCTGGCCTTTTGCTG
GCCTTTTGCTCACATGTTCTTTCCTGCGTTATCCCCTGATTCTGTGGATAACCGTATTACCGCCTTTGAG
TGAGCTGATACCGCTCGCCGCAGCCGAACGACCGAGCGCAGCGAGTCAGTGAGCGAGGAAGCGGAAGAGC
GCCCAATACGCAAACCGCCTCTCCCCGCGCGTTGGCCGATTCATTAATCACTCTGTGGTCTCAAATGGTT
GATGCTGTTGTTACAGTTTTTCTTGAAAAGCTTCTTCATGTTCTTACTGAAGAATCTAGATTTTTGACTA
AGTATAGACAACAGTTCGAGAAGCTTAAGAACGAACTTCTTTTCATGCAGTCTTTCCTTAAGGACGCTGA
AAGACTTAAAAGAAAGAATAACACTTTGAAGGGTGTGATGTCTTGCCTTAGGGACTTGATCTTCGAGGCT
GAGGAGATCTTGGAGGATTGCCAGAACCAGTCTGCTGACTCTGATAGAGCTACTACTTGCTTCCACCCTA
AGAGGTTGTCTCTTAGGCACCAGACTGGAAAGTGTCTTGCAAAGATTAATGATAGGATTTCTGAAATTAA
GCAGAATATTTCTACATATCTTGGTGTGCCTCTTTTGGAGGAGGGTTCTATGGAGGCTCACAATAACCTT
ATGTCTAGATGGACATCTTCCCTTTATGACCACACTCAGGTAGTTGGTTTGGAAGGTGACACTGAGAAGA
TAAAGGATTGGCTATTTGAAGCAAGAGATGGTTTACTTACCATTGCATTTGTGGGTATGGGAGGACTTGG
TAAAACCACTCTTGCTCAGAAAGTTTTCAATGACAAAAGGGTGGAGGATCACTTGGAGAGGAGGATTTGG
GTGTCTGTTTCTCAAACATTTACTGAGGAACAAGTCATGAGAAGCATATTGAGGAGTTTAGGAGATGCAT
GTGTTGGTGATGACCAGTGTGAACTGTTAAGAAAAATAAACCAGTACCTTTTGGGAAAGAGGTTTTTGAT
TGTTATGGATGATGTTTGGAGCTGGGACAATGCCTGGTGGCAAAAAATCTATACTGGACTGCCCAAAGGA
AATGGGAGCACTGTTATTGTAACAACGAGAAATGAGCTAGTCGCTCGCAAGATGGGAGTTACAGAAGCAA
GAATACATTGGCCAAAATTCCTCAATGAGCACTACAGTTGGTTACTATTCCGGAAGATTGCATTTGCAGG
AAGTGCAGGTGAATGCCATTTCCCCGAGTTGGAGGACGTGGGAAAGGAGATTGTGGAAAAATGCAAGGGA
CTTCCTTTAGCAATCAAAGCAGTAGGAGGAGTGATGCTTTGCAAGCCATCTTACTATCACGAATGGAGGC
GTATTTCAAATCATTTCCGTGATGAATTGAAAGAAAATGATGACTCAGTGATGGCCTCACTACAGTTGAG
CTATGATGAACTCCCTCCTTACTTGAAATCCTGTTTCCTCTGTTTTTCACTCTTTCCTGAGGATTGTGTC
ATACCAAAAGACCAACTGATCCGTTGGTGGATTGGAGAAGGTTTCATACCTCTGAGAAGTGGTAGGTTAT
CGACTGAAGTGGGAGAAGATTGTTTCTCACAACTATCCAATCGGTGTTTGATAGAAGTTGTTGATAAGGC
TTACAATGGTGTGATCCACACATGCAAAATGCATGTTATGGTTCGTGACTTGGTGATCAAATTAGCCGAG
GATGATGCATTTTTCACCCCAGCTGATGCAACTTGTCGGCATTTGGGTATTAAGAGTGAGATGAATTGGA
AGCAACTATTGAGCAATCAAAAATTACGAGCACTGCTAACAACCACCAAGAGTGGTGAAGTTAACAAAAT
CCATTCCGACATTGCCAAGAAGCTGTGCAAGAGTCGACACCTCCAAGTATTGGATCTGTCAAAATCAATT
TTCGATGTGCCTCTTTCAAGTTTGTTGGAAGGAATTGGATCTGCTAAGCAGCTCACTTATCTCAGTTTAA
GCAATACACATCCAATGATTGGAGTTCCAGCTTCCATATCCAAGCTTGAAAAATTACAGATTTTGGATTT
CAGCTATTGCCAAAATATGAAAATGCTCCCCTCTTGCGTTCTGACATTTGAGGAACTTGCTGTTTTGGAT
GTGAACAACTGTGGTTCCCTTGAGTACCTTCCAAAAGGATTAAGTAGGCTTTCCAATCTTCAAGTATTGC
TTGGGTTTAAGCCTGCAAAATTAAGCCAACCAGGAGGTTGTCGTATTGCTGAGCTCAGAAGCCTGACTCG
ACTCAGAACTCTCAGTTTAAGACTAACCGAAAATGAGGAGATTGGAGACGATGAGGGGAACGCACTGGTA
GATCTCCAAGAACTTCAATTTTTAACAATAAGTTGCTTTGGCAGTCAAGATAATGGACTTGCGACAAAAC
TTGGTAGACTTTATCCTCCACGACAACTCCACGAGCTGATTCTCAAATTTTATCCAAGTAAGACAAGTCC
TGAATGGCTTAACCCCAATCTCTCCCCCATGTTGCGATATTTATCAATCATCTCTGGTGATATTACACAA
ATGCACGAGAACTTCTGGGGTGATGGTAGTACTGCTTGGAAAATTGAGGGCTTAATGTTGGAATCTTTAT
CGGATTTGAGATTGGAATGGTCAGCAATGCATCAAGTCATGCCTTCGTTAAGAATACTCAAGGTTAGCTG
GTGCCCTGAGTTGGAGTCATTTCCAATTGAAGATGCAGGGTTTAGAGGGGGTCTATGGAAGAAGGAAGAA
CATAGGAACGGTTCGTGAGACCACGAA
Features (pLannotate 1.2.2; 7 found; start..end, strand, type, name):
    110..214     +  promoter       AmpR promoter: bla
    205..285     -  CDS            int (fragment): INT2_ECOLX - Protein inferred from homology: Swiss-Prot protein existence level 3. Putative integrase believed to be involved in the insertion of antibiotic resistance genes into plasmids and transposons. From Escherichia coli.
    373..429     +  CDS            GmR (fragment): gentamycin acetyltransferase; aacC1; confers resistance to gentamycin
    436..1224    +  CDS            aadA: S3AD_ECOLX - Experimental evidence at protein level: Swiss-Prot protein existence level 1. Mediates bacterial resistance to the antibiotics streptomycin and spectinomycin. From Escherichia coli.
   1398..1986    +  rep_origin     ori: high-copy-number ColE1/pMB1/pBR322/pUC origin of replication
   2169..2218    +  CDS            lacI (fragment): lac repressor; lacI; The lac repressor binds to the lac operator to inhibit transcription in E. coli. This inhibition can be relieved by adding lactose or isopropyl-β-D-thiogalactopyranoside (IPTG).
   2235..4754    +  CDS            RPP13L4: R13L4_ARATH - Also known as ZAR1 From Arabidopsis thaliana (Mouse-ear cress).
