[The description below was written by a language model from this plasmid's Addgene catalogue record and pLannotate feature annotations shown in this document.]
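Description:
pZA54 is a Golden Gate entry (level 0-type) clone built in the pICSL01005 backbone and intended as a modular coding-sequence part for assembly into downstream plant expression constructs. It is a small (about 4.8 kb) bacterial plasmid propagated in E. coli from a high-copy ColE1/pUC-type origin and selected with spectinomycin through the aadA aminoglycoside adenylyltransferase gene, which the annotation places downstream of a bla (AmpR) promoter. The short integrase, gentamicin acetyltransferase and lacI fragments flagged in the feature table appear to be non-functional remnants of the resistance cassette's and backbone's origins rather than working elements.

The insert is a synthetic version of Nicotiana benthamiana ZAR1 (NbZAR1syn), an NLR-type immune receptor. The annotation software labels the roughly 2.5 kb open reading frame by its Arabidopsis homologue, RPP13L4/ZAR1, but the catalogue entry identifies the species as N. benthamiana. The coding sequence carries a D481V substitution. The record does not state the functional consequence of this substitution, although the associated publication concerns studies of the ZAR1 resistosome in N. benthamiana. The stop codon has been omitted so that the module can be fused in frame to a C-terminal tag or reporter part during assembly.

No plant promoter or terminator is annotated, consistent with an entry clone that is not itself an expression vector; these elements would come from other modules in the Golden Gate reaction. The type IIS restriction sites and overhangs used for assembly are not listed in the record.
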