Addgene plasmid #174767: pZA54
Purpose: Entry clone for Golden Gate assembly
Depositing lab: Sophien Kamoun. Depositing organization: Sainsbury Laboratory, Norwich. Publication: A vector system for fast-forward studies of the HOPZ-ACTIVATED RESISTANCE1 (ZAR1) resistosome in the model plant Nicotiana benthamiana. Harant A, Pai H, Sakai T, Kamoun S, Adachi H. Plant Physiol. 2022 Jan 20;188(1):70-80. doi: 10.1093/plphys/kiab471. PubMed 34633454.
Backbone
  Vector backbone: pICSL01005
  Backbone manufacturer: https://www.addgene.org/47996/
  Vector type: Unspecified
Growth in bacteria
  Bacterial resistance: Spectinomycin, 50 μg/mL
  Growth temperature: 37°C
  Growth strain: DH5alpha
  Copy number: High Copy
Gene/Insert
  Gene/Insert name: GG_NbZAR1syn-D481V without STOP codon
  Species: N. benthamiana
  Mutation: D481V
  Cloning method: Restriction Enzyme; 5′ cloning site unknown (unknown if destroyed)
Terms and licenses: Academic/Nonprofit Terms; Industry Terms: Not Available to Industry
How to cite: pZA54 was a gift from Sophien Kamoun (Addgene plasmid # 174767 ; http://n2t.net/addgene:174767 ; RRID:Addgene_174767)
